>Addgene plasmid #190358 | JAB2224 | addgene full sequence | sequence record 389440 | Addgene NGS Result
TAATTAATGATAATTATTATATATATATCAAAGGTAGAAGCAGAAACTTACGTAGGTCAGGGTGGTGACC
AGGGTTGGCCATGGAACAGGTAGTTTTCCAGTAGTGCAAATAAATTTAAGGGTAAGTTTTCCGTATGTTG
CATCACCTTCACCCTCTCCACTGACAGAAAATTTGTGCCCATTAACATCACCATCTAATTCAACAAGAAT
TGGGACAACTCCAGTGAAAAGTTCTTCTCCTTTACTCACCATGGTGGGGATCCCAGCGTGTCCTCTCCAA
ATGAAATGAACTTCCTTATATAGAGGAAGGGTCTTGCGAAGGATAGTGGGATTGTGCGTCATCCCTTACG
TCAGTGGAGATGGATCCTCTAGAGGCACGTGGCGGCACGTGGCGGCACGTGGCGGCACGTGGCAAGCTTG
GATCCACGATATCCTGCAGGCATGCAAGCTTAGCTTGAGCTTGGATCAGATTGTCGTTTCCCGCCTTCAG
TTTAAACTACATTACGTCTTCCTCGAGGGCGCGCCCCGATCTAGTAACATAGATGACACCGCGCGCGATA
ATTTATCCTAGTTTGCGCGCTATATTTTGTTTTCTATCGCGTATTAAATGTATAATTGCGGGACTCTAAT
CATAAAAACCCATCTCATAAATAACGTCATGCATTACATGTTAATTATTACATGCTTAACGTAATTCAAC
AGAAATTATATGATAATCATCGCAAGACCGGCAACAGGATTCAATCTTAAGAAACTTTATTGCCAAATGT
TTGAACGATCTGCAGCCGGGCGGCCGCTTTACTTGTACAGCTCCTCCATGCCGCCGGTGGAGTGGCGGCC
CTCGGCGCGTTCGTACTGTTCCACGATGGTGTAGTCCTCGTTGTGGGAGGTGATGTCCAACTTGATGTTG
ACGTTGTAGGCGCCGGGCAGCTGCACGGGCTTCTTGGCCTTGTAGGTGGTCTTGACCTCAGCGTCGTAGT
GGCCGCCGTCCTTCAGCTTCAGCCTCTGCTTGATCTCGCCCTTCAGGGCGCCGTCCTCGGGGTACATCCG
CTCGGAGGAGGCCTCCCAGCCCATGGTCTTATTCTGCATTACGGGGCCGTCGGAGGGGAAGTTGGTGCCG
CGCAGCTTCACCTTGTAGATGAACTCGCCGTCCTGCAGGGAGGAGTCCTGGGTCACGGTCACCACGCCGC
CGTCCTCGAAGTTCATCACGCGCTCCCACTTGAAGCCCTCGGGGAAGGACAGCTTCAAGTAGTCGGGGAT
GTCGGCGGGGTGCTTCACGTAGGCCTTGGAGCCGTACATGAACTGAGGGGACAGGATGTCCCAGGCGAAG
GGCAGGGGGCCACCCTTGGTCACCTTCAGCTTGGCGGTCTGGGTGCCCTCGTAGGGGCGGCCCTCGCCCT
CGCCCTCGATCTCGAACTCGTGGCCGTTCACGGAGCCCTCCATGTGCACCTTGAAGCGCATGAACTCCTT
GATGATGGCCATGTTATCCTCCTCGCCCTTGCTCACCATGGATCCGACGTTGGCAGCACTTCTGAATGAT
CCAAGAGACTTAGAACCTGAAGCTCTTAGAACGAATTGGTGGTAGAATGCAGCTATCGCAGCTCCAATGA
ATGGTCCAACCCAAAATATCCAGTGGTCATCCCATGGCTTGCTCTTGTTGTAGATTACGGCAGCTCCGAA
ACTCCTTGCCGGGTTAATTCCGGTTCCGGTAATGGGAATGGTAGCCAAATGTACCATGAACACGGCAAAT
CCGATTGGAAGTGGCGCCAACACCGGAACGTGGGAGTCTCTGGCACTACGTTTGGGGTCAGTGGCAGAGA
ATACGGTGTAGACAAGAACGAAAGTACCAATGATCTCTGCGGCTAGACCGGTCCCTGTGCTGTAGCCATC
GGCTAGAGAGTTGGCTCCACCTCCGTAACGGGTGTAGTAAGAGCTTTGGAAGGCTTTGACAAAACCAACT
CCACAAATCGCACCCAAACACTGAGCGATTATGTACAATAGGGCCCTAGGTAACGACACTTTACGTGCCA
AGAATAGCCCAAATGTCACCGCTGGGTTAATGTGACCACCAGAGATACCGGCGGTGCAGTAGACGAGGAT
GAAGATCATACCACCAAAGGCCCAAGCGATACCGAGGATTCCAACTCCGCCGCAATCTACGCCACCGGCA
TCAGTATCGGACTGAATCTTGTAACCGATGACTGTCAAAACGGTGATGTATAAGAAGAGGAGAGTGGCTA
CGAACTCTGCGATAACTGCTCTGTAGAAAGACCACTTCTTTAGCTCCGCTCCATCAATAAACGGAGCTGG
TGGCGGATCTTGATAGTCTCTTGTCTGAAATCCTTCTCCGGGAACGGCTTCCACATCCTTTGCCATGGTG
CTGTTAATCAGAAAAACTCAGATTAATCGACAAATTCGATCGCACAAACTAGAAACTAACACCAGATCTA
GATAGAAATCACAAATCGAAGAGTAATTATTCGACAAAACTCAAATTATTTGAACAAATCGGATGATATC
TATGAAACCCTAATCGAGAATTAAGATGATATCTAACGATCAAACCCAGAAAATCGTCTACGATCTAAGA
TTAACAGAATCTAAACCAAAGAACATATACGAAATTGGGATCGAACGAAAACAAAATCGAAGATTTTGAG
AGAATAAGGAACACAGAAATTTACCTTGATCACGGTAGAGAGAATTGAGAGAAAGTTTTTAAGATTTTGA
GAAATTGAAATCTGAATTGTGAAGAAGAAGAGCTCTTTGGGTATTGTTTTATAGAAGAAGAAGAAGAAAA
GACGAGGACGACTAGGTCACGAGAAAGCTAAGGCGGTGAAGCAATAGCTAATAATAAAATGACACGTGTA
TTGAGCGTTGTTTACACGCAAAGTTGTTTTTGGCTAATTGCCTTATTTTTAGGTTGAGGAAAAGTATTTG
TGCTTTGAGTTGATAAACACGACTCGTGTGTGCCGGCTGCAACCACTTTGACGCCGTTTATTACTGACTC
GTCGACAACCAAAGCTTAACGTTACACCACAATATATCCTGCCAAGAGTCTAATTCCGGGGATCGGAAAT
CCAGAAGCCCGAGAGGTTGCCGCCTTTCGGGCTTTTTCTTTTTCAAAAAAAAAAATTTATAAAACGATCT
GTTGCGGCCGGCCGCCGGGTTGTGGGCAAAGGCGCTCGACGGTGGGCAACCGCTTGCGGTTGTCCACGGG
CGGAGCCGGTGCGCGTAGCGCATTGTCCACAAGCCAAGGGCGACCAATAATTGATATATATATTCATAAT
TGAAAAGCTAATTGAACATACTACTTGCTGTAACTACTTGCCGGAGCGAGGGGTGTTTGCAAGCTGTTGA
TCTGAAAGGGCTATTAGCGTTCTCACGTGCCTTTTTGATTAGCGATTTCACGTGACCTTATTAGCGATTT
CACGTACTCCGATTAGCGATTTCACGTACCCTGATTAGCGATTTCACGTGGATAGTTTTTGGAGCGGGCC
GGAAAGCCCCGTGAATCAAGGCTTTGCGGGGCATTAGCGGTTTCACGTGGATAACTACCCTCTATCCACA
GGCTTCCGGGGATAAAAAAGCCCGCTCGACGGCGGGCTGTTGGATGGGGATCTCCTGAATCGCCCCATCA
TCCAGCCAGAAAGTGAGGGAGCCACGGTTGATGAGAGCTTTGTTGTAGGTGGACCAGTTGGTGATTTTGA
ACTTTTGCTTTGCCACGGAACGGTCTGCGTTGTCGGGAAGATGCGTGATCTGATCCTTCAACTCAGCAAA
AGTTCGATTTATTCAACAAAGCCACGTTGTGTCTCAAAATCTCTGATGTTACATTGCACAAGATAAAAAT
ATATCATCATGGCACAAACGAACAATGTACCTGCCTGCAATTTGTACGCAAAATGTGGCTTTACTCTCGG
CGGCATTGACCTGTTCACGTATAAAACTAGACCTCAAGTCTCGAACGAAACAGCGATGTACTGGTACTGG
TTCTCGGGAGCACAGGATGACGCCTAACAATTCATTCAAGCCGACACCGCTTCGCGGCGCGGCTTAATTC
AGGAGTTAAACATCATGAGGGAAGCGGTGATCGCCGAAGTATCGACTCAACTATCAGAGGTAGTTGGCGT
CATCGAGCGCCATCTCGAACCGACGTTGCTGGCCGTACATTTGTACGGCTCCGCAGTGGATGGCGGCCTG
AAGCCACACAGTGATATTGATTTGCTGGTTACGGTGACCGTAAGGCTTGATGAAACAACGCGGCGAGCTT
TGATCAACGACCTTTTGGAAACTTCGGCTTCCCCTGGAGAGAGCGAGATTCTCCGCGCTGTAGAAGTCAC
CATTGTTGTGCACGACGACATCATTCCGTGGCGTTATCCAGCTAAGCGCGAACTGCAATTTGGAGAATGG
CAGCGCAATGACATTCTTGCAGGTATCTTCGAGCCAGCCACGATCGACATTGATCTGGCTATCTTGCTGA
CAAAAGCAAGAGAACATAGCGTTGCCTTGGTAGGTCCAGCGGCGGAGGAACTCTTTGATCCGGTTCCTGA
ACAGGATCTATTTGAGGCGCTAAATGAAACCTTAACGCTATGGAACTCGCCGCCCGACTGGGCTGGCGAT
GAGCGAAATGTAGTGCTTACGTTGTCCCGCATTTGGTACAGCGCAGTAACCGGCAAAATCGCGCCGAAGG
ATGTCGCTGCCGACTGGGCAATGGAGCGCCTGCCGGCCCAGTATCAGCCCGTCATACTTGAAGCTAGGCA
GGCTTATCTTGGACAAGAAGATCGCTTGGCCTCGCGCGCAGATCAGTTGGAAGAATTTGTTCACTACGTG
AAAGGCGAGATCACCAAGGTAGTCGGCAAATAATGTCTAACAAGAATTCATGACCAAAATCCCTTAACGT
GAGTTTTCGTTCCACTGAGCGTCAGACCCCGTAGAAAAGATCAAAGGATCTTCTTGAGATCCTTTTTTTC
TGCGCGTAATCTGCTGCTTGCAAACAAAAAAACCACCGCTACCAGCGGTGGTTTGTTTGCCGGATCAAGA
GCTACCAACTCTTCTTCCGAAGGTAACTGGCTTCAGCAGAGCACAGATACCAAATACTGTTCTTCTAGTG
TAGCCGTAGTTAGGCCACCACTTCAAGAACTCTGTAGCACCGCCTACATACCTCGCTCTGCTAATCCTGT
TACCAGTGGCTGCTGCCAGTGGCGATAAGTCGTGTCTTACCGGGTTGGACTCAAGACGATAGTTACCGGA
TAAGGCGCAGCGGTCGGGCTGAACGGGGGGTTCGTGCACACAGCCCAGCTTGGAGCGAACGACCTACACC
GAACTGAGATACCTACAGCGTGAGCTATGAGAAAGCGCCACGCTTCCCGAAGGGAGAAAGGCGGACAGGT
ATCCGGTAAGCGGCAGGGTCGGAACAGGAGAGCGCACGAGGGAGCTTCCAGGGGGAAACGCCTGGTATCT
TTATAGTCCTGTCGGGTTTCGCCACCTCTGACTTGAGCGTCGATTTTTGTGATGCTCGTCAGGGGGGCGG
AGCCTATGGAAAAACGCCAGCAACGCGGCCTTTTTACGGTTCCTGGCCTTTTGCTGGCCTTTTGCTCACA
TGAGATCTCAAACAAACACATACAGCGACTTAGTTTACCCGCCAATATATCCTGTCAAGGCCTTCATGTT
CTTTCCTGCGTTATCCCCTGATTCTGTGGATAACCGTATTACCGCCTTTGAGTGAGCTGATACCGCTCGC
CGCAGCCGAACGACCGAGCGCAGCGAGTCAGTGAGCGAGGAAGCGGAAGAGCGCCCAATACGCAAACCGC
CTCTCCCCGCGCGTTGGCCGATTCATTAATGCAGCTGGCACGACAGGTTTCCCGACTGGAAAGCGGGCAG
TGAGCGCAACGCAATTAATGTGAGTTAGCTCACTCATTAGGCACCCCAGGCTTTACACTTTATGCTTCCG
GCTCGTATGTTGTGTGGAATTGTGAGCGGATAACAATTTCACACAGGAAACAGCTATGACCATGATTACG
CCAAGCGCGCAATTAACCCTCACTAAAGGGAACAAAAGCTGGAGCTCCACCGCGGTGGCGGCCGCTCTAG
AACTAGTCCGCTCTAGCCCGAAGACTCAAGCCGAGTCACTACGGTTAGTCCGTTTGCATTCTGAATGTTG
AGAACACAGTAAAATGGAATGTGTTTTAGTTTATATTCAAATCTCAATAGAAGAAGAGTCTATTACAATG
ATAAGTAATAGATTAGACACGAAAACGACTAACTTAAGACAGAGAAGAAAACCAAAAGCGATGGAGATTT
CTTTCTTTTATTGCTGTGAATGCATAAAGGAAGTAAAACACAAAGTGAACATCATCTGCGAGAGAATGGC
TTGACATTATTTGTATAGTTCATCCATGCCATGTGTAATCCCAGCAGCTGTTACAAACTCAAGAAGGACC
ATGTGATCTCTCTTTTCGTTGGGATCTTTCGAAAGGGCAGATTGTGTGGACAGGTAATGGTTGTCTGGTA
AAAGGACAGGGCCATCGCCAATTGGAGTATTTTGTTGATAATGATCAGCGAGTTGCACGCCGCCGTCTTC
GATGTTGTGGCGGGTCTTGAAGTTGGCTTTGATGCCGTTCTTTTGCTTGTCGGCCATGATGTATACGTTG
TGGGAGTTGTAGTTGTATTCCAACTTGTGGCCGAGGATGTTTCCGTCCTCCTTGAAATCGATTCCCTTAA
GCTCGATCCTGTTGACGAGGGTGTCTCCCTCAAACTTGACTTCAGCACGTGTCTTGTAGTTCCCGTCGTC
CTTGAAGAAGATGGTCCTCTCCTGCACGTATCCCTCAGGCATGGCGCTCTTGAAGAAGTCGTGCCGCTTC
ATATGATCAGGGTAACGGGAGAAGCACTGCACGCCCTGCACATCAACAAATTTTGGTCATATATTAGAAA
AGTTATAAATTAAAATATACACACTTATAAACTACAGAAAAGCAATTGCTATATACTACATTCTTTTATT
TTGAAAAAAATATTTGAAATATTATATTACTAC
Features (pLannotate 1.2.2; 23 found; start..end, strand, type, name):
     37..252     -  CDS            SGFP2(206A) (fragment): SGFP2(206A) is a basic (constitutively fluorescent) green fluorescent protein published in 2007, derived from Aequorea victoria. It has moderate acid sensitivity.
    271..317     -  promoter       minimal CaMV 35S promoter: minimal 35S promoter from cauliflower mosaic virus
    316..361     -  promoter       35SPPDK promoter (fragment): hybrid promoter consisting of the cauliflower mosaic virus 35S enhancer fused to the maize C4PPDK basal promoter (Yoo et al., 2007)
    433..451     +  misc_feature   MCS (fragment): pUC18/19 multiple cloning site
    528..780     -  terminator     NOS terminator: nopaline synthase terminator and poly(A) signal
    800..1509    -  CDS            mCherry (fragment): monomeric derivative of DsRed fluorescent protein (Shaner et al., 2004) mammalian codon-optimized
   1516..2376    -  CDS            PIP2-1: PIP21_ARATH - Also known as PIP2A. Experimental evidence at protein level: Swiss-Prot protein existence level 1. Water channel required to facilitate the transport of water across cell membrane. Probably involved in root water uptake. Its function is impaired by Hg(2+). From Arabidopsis thaliana (Mouse-ear cress).
   3032..3054    -  misc_feature   LB T-DNA repeat: left border repeat from nopaline C58 T-DNA (truncated)
   3182..3617    -  rep_origin     pSa ori: origin of replication from bacterial plasmid pSa
   3625..3723    -  CDS            TRA2_ECOLX (fragment): Protein predicted: Swiss-Prot protein existence level 4. Required for transposition of transposon Tn903. From Escherichia coli.
   3865..4014    +  CDS            sat-1 (fragment): STA_ECOLX - Protein inferred from homology: Swiss-Prot protein existence level 3. Involved in resistance to streptothricin, a broad-spectrum antibiotic produced by streptomycetes (PubMed:1850404). Detoxifies streptothricin via acetylation of the beta amino group of the first beta-lysyl moiety of streptothricin (By similarity). From Escherichia coli.
   4075..4860    +  CDS            aadA: S3AD_SHIFL - Experimental evidence at protein level: Swiss-Prot protein existence level 1. Mediates bacterial resistance to the antibiotics streptomycin and spectinomycin. From Shigella flexneri.
   4954..5542    +  rep_origin     ori: high-copy-number ColE1/pMB1/pBR322/pUC origin of replication
   5633..5657    -  misc_feature   RB T-DNA repeat: right border repeat from nopaline C58 T-DNA
   5665..5789    +  rep_origin     RSF ori (fragment): Plasmids containing the RSF 1030 origin of replication can be propagated in E. coli cells that contain additional plasmids with compatible origins.
   5791..5883    +  CDS            lacI (fragment): lac repressor; lacI; The lac repressor binds to the lac operator to inhibit transcription in E. coli. This inhibition can be relieved by adding lactose or isopropyl-β-D-thiogalactopyranoside (IPTG).
   5896..5917    +  protein_bind   CAP binding site: CAP binding activates transcription in the presence of cAMP. E. coli catabolite activator protein
   5932..5962    +  promoter       lac promoter: promoter for the E. coli lac operon
   5970..5986    +  protein_bind   lac operator: The lac repressor binds to the lac operator to inhibit transcription in E. coli. This inhibition can be relieved by adding lactose or isopropyl-β-D-thiogalactopyranoside (IPTG). lac repressor encoded by lacI
   6031..6049    +  promoter       T3 promoter: promoter for bacteriophage T3 RNA polymerase
   6062..6097    +  misc_feature   MCS (fragment): pBluescript multiple cloning site
   6380..6898    -  CDS            sg50 (fragment): sg50 is a basic (constitutively fluorescent) blue fluorescent protein published in 1997, derived from Aequorea victoria.
   6896..51      -  intron         IV2 intron (across the origin): modified second intron of the potato ST-LS1 gene (Vancanneyt et al., 1990)
