[The description below was written by a language model from this plasmid's Addgene catalogue record and pLannotate feature annotations shown in this document.]
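Description:
JAB2224 is a plant expression plasmid built on the JAB2120 backbone, part of a toolkit of parts for constructing synthetic genetic circuits in eudicot plants. The feature table shows a compact binary T-DNA vector of about 7 kb. Nopaline-type left and right border repeats flank the plant payload. Outside them lie a high-copy ColE1/pUC-type origin for propagation in E. coli, a pSa origin (a replicon used in small binary vectors for maintenance in Agrobacterium), and an aadA gene conferring the spectinomycin resistance used for bacterial selection. Short annotated fragments of lac regulatory elements, a T3 promoter and multiple cloning site remnants appear to be leftovers of vector construction. No plant selectable marker is annotated or stated in the record.

The T-DNA carries two expression units. The first, inherited from the backbone, is described as the UBQ10 promoter driving the Arabidopsis aquaporin PIP2A (PIP2-1) fused to mCherry and ended by the NOS terminator. Because PIP2A is a membrane water channel, this fusion presumably acts as a constitutive red membrane marker for identifying transformed cells and outlining them. The UBQ10 promoter itself is not annotated in the table, though an unannotated gap sits upstream of the PIP2A coding sequence. The second unit is "proG1090" driving GFPint with an ADH terminator. The annotations show a GFP-family coding sequence split into two fragments by the potato ST-LS1 IV2 intron, which prevents reporter expression in bacteria. A minimal CaMV 35S promoter and a 35S-related fragment lie upstream. The record does not describe G1090 further, nor is the ADH terminator annotated. The plasmid probably serves as a green reporter reference for promoter output in circuit characterisation.
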