Addgene plasmid #190358: JAB2224
Purpose: Plasmids encode parts for syntetic genetic circuit construction in eudicot plants (proUBQ10::PIP2A-mCherry-NOSt_proG1090::GFPint-ADHterm)
Depositing lab: Jennifer Brophy & Jose Dinneny. Depositing organization: Stanford University. Publication: Synthetic genetic circuits as a means of reprogramming plant roots. Brophy JAN, Magallon KJ, Duan L, Zhong V, Ramachandran P, Kniazev K, Dinneny JR. Science. 2022 Aug 12;377(6607):747-751. doi: 10.1126/science.abo4326. Epub 2022 Aug 11. PubMed 35951698.
Backbone
  Vector backbone: JAB2120
  Vector type: Plant Expression
Growth in bacteria
  Bacterial resistance: Spectinomycin, 50 μg/mL
  Growth temperature: 37°C
  Growth strain: DH5alpha
  Copy number: High Copy
Gene/Insert
  Gene/Insert name: proUBQ10::PIP2A-mCherry-NOSt_proG1090::GFPint-ADHterm
  Species: Synthetic
  Cloning method: Restriction Enzyme; 5′ cloning site unknown (unknown if destroyed)
Terms and licenses: Academic/Nonprofit Terms; Industry Terms: Not Available to Industry
Depositor comments: Backbone JAB2120 contains proUBQ10::PIP2A-mCherry-NOSt. Please see the fully annotated sequence linked the "Supplemental Documents" section. Please visit https://www.biorxiv.org/content/10.1101/2022.02.02.478917v1 for bioRxiv preprint.
How to cite: JAB2224 was a gift from Jennifer Brophy & Jose Dinneny (Addgene plasmid # 190358 ; http://n2t.net/addgene:190358 ; RRID:Addgene_190358)
